Addgene plasmid #92028: pX330.sgNf1.4
Purpose: pX330 sgNf1.4 for Nf1 deletion
Depositing lab: Wen Xue. Depositing organization: University of Massachusetts, Worcester. Publication: Genome-Wide CRISPR Screen Identifies Regulators of Mitogen-Activated Protein Kinase as Suppressors of Liver Tumors in Mice. Song CQ, Li Y, Mou H, Moore J, Park A, Pomyen Y, Hough S, Kennedy Z, Fischer A, Yin H, Anderson DG, Conte D Jr, Zender L, Wang XW, Thorgeirsson S, Weng Z, Xue W. Gastroenterology. 2017 Apr;152(5):1161-1173.e1. doi: 10.1053/j.gastro.2016.12.002. Epub 2016 Dec 10. PubMed 27956228.
Backbone
  Vector backbone: px330
  Vector type: Mammalian Expression, Mouse Targeting
Growth in bacteria
  Bacterial resistance: Ampicillin, 100 μg/mL
  Growth temperature: 37°C
  Growth strain: DH5alpha
  Copy number: Unknown
Gene/Insert
  Gene/Insert name: sgNf1.4
  gRNA/shRNA sequence: GATTATCCGAATTCTTAGCA
  Species: M. musculus (mouse)
  GenBank ID: NC_000077
Terms and licenses: Academic/Nonprofit Terms; Industry Terms: Not Available to Industry
How to cite: pX330.sgNf1.4 was a gift from Wen Xue (Addgene plasmid # 92028 ; http://n2t.net/addgene:92028 ; RRID:Addgene_92028)
