[The description below was written by a language model from this plasmid's Addgene catalogue record.]
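Description:
pX330.sgNf1.4 is a mammalian expression and mouse-targeting CRISPR plasmid built on the pX330 backbone, carrying a single guide RNA (sgNf1.4) directed against the mouse Nf1 gene. It is propagated in E. coli under ampicillin selection; the record lists copy number as unknown and provides no feature table, so the origin of replication and individual regulatory elements are not itemised. No mammalian selection marker or reporter is recorded.

pX330 is generally known as an all-in-one Cas9 vector in which a U6 Pol III promoter drives a chimeric guide RNA scaffold, into which a 20-nucleotide spacer is cloned, while a separate Pol II cassette expresses a nuclear-localised, human codon-optimised Streptococcus pyogenes Cas9. These details come from general knowledge of the backbone rather than from this record. In such an arrangement, a single transfected plasmid supplies both nuclease and guide, so that Cas9 is directed to cut the matching genomic site. Error-prone repair of the break then produces insertions or deletions that disrupt the gene.

The stated purpose is Nf1 deletion. Nf1 encodes neurofibromin, a negative regulator of Ras signalling. The associated publication describes a genome-wide CRISPR screen that identified regulators of the mitogen-activated protein kinase pathway as suppressors of liver tumours in mice. This suggests the plasmid was used to inactivate Nf1 individually and test its tumour-suppressor role, although the record does not state the delivery route or the exact experimental context. The ".4" in the name suggests it is one of several guides designed against the same gene.
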