>Addgene plasmid #92028 | pX330.sgNf1.4 | depositor partial sequence | sequence record 176870 | sgNf1.4
GATTATCCGAATTCTTAGCA
