>Addgene plasmid #92028 | pX330.sgNf1.4 | addgene partial sequence | sequence record 180835 | Addgene Partial NGS Result
GCCTTCGCCCCGTGCCCCGCTCCGCCGCCGCCTCGCGCCGCCCGCCCCGGCTCTGACTGACCGCGTTACT
CCCACAGGTGAGCGGGCGGGACGGCCCTTCTCCTCCGGGCTGTAATTAGCTGAGCAAGAGGTAAGGGTTT
AAGGGATGGTTGGTTGGTGGGGTATTAATGTTTAATTACCTGGAGCACCTGCCTGAAATCACTTTTTTTC
AGGTTGGACCGGTGCCACCATGGACTATAAGGACCACGACGGAGACTACAAGGATCATGATATTGATTAC
AAAGACGATGACGATAAGATGGCCCCAAAGAAGAAGCGGAAGGTCGGTATCCACGGAGTCCCAGCAGCCG
ACAAGAAGTACAGCATCGGCCTGGACATCGGCACCAACTCTGTGGGCTGGGCCGTGATCACCGACGAGTA
CAAGGTGCCCAGCAAGAAATTCAAGGTGCTGGGCAACACCGACCGGCACAGCATCAAGAAGAACCTGATC
GGAGCCCTGCTGTTCGACAGCGGCGAAACAGCCGAGGCCACCCGGCTGAAGAGAACCGCCAGAAGAAGAT
ACACCAGACGGAAGAACCGGATCTGCTATCTGCAAGAGATCTTCAGCAACGAGATGGCCAAGGTGGACGA
CAGCTTCTTCCACAGACTGGAAGAGTCCTTCCTGGTGGAAGAGGATAAGAAGCACGAGCGGCACCCCATC
TTCGGCAACATCGTGGACGAGGTGGCCTACCACGAGAAGTACCCCACCATCTACCACCTGAGAAAGAAAC
TGGTGGACAGCACCGACAAGGCCGACCTGCGGCTGATCTATCTGGCCCTGGCCCACATGATCAAGTTCCG
GGGCCACTTCCTGATCGAGGGCGACCTGAACCCCGACAACAGCGACGTGGACAAGCTGTTCATCCAGCTG
GTGCAGACCTACAACCAGCTGTTCGAGGAAAACCCCATCAACGCCAGCGGCGTGGACGCCAAGGCCATCC
TGTCTGCCAGACTGAGCAAGAGCAGACGGCTGGAAAATCTGATCGCCCAGCTGCCCGGCGAGAAGAAGAA
TGGCCTGTTCGGAAACCTGATTGCCCTGAGCCTGGGCCTGACCCCCAACTTCAAGAGCAACTTCGACCTG
GCCGAGGATGCCAAACTGCAGCTGAGCAAGGACACCTACGACGACGACCTGGACAACCTGCTGGCCCAGA
TCGGCGACCAGTACGCCGACCTGTTTCTGGCCGCCAAGAACCTGTCCGACGCCATCCTGCTGAGCGACAT
CCTGAGAGTGAACACCGAGATCACCAAGGCCCCCCTGAGCGCCTCTATGATCAAGAGATACGACGAGCAC
CACCAGGACCTGACCCTGCTGAAAGCTCTCGTGCGGCAGCAGCTGCCTGAGAAGTACAAAGAGATTTTCT
TCGACCAGAGCAAGAACGGCTACGCCGGCTACATTGACGGCGGAGCCAGCCAGGAAGAGTTCTACAAGTT
CATCAAGCCCATCCTGGAAAAGATGGACGGCACCGAGGAACTGCTCGTGAAGCTGAACAGAGAGGACCTG
CTGCGGAAGCAGCGGACCTTCGACAACGGCAGCATCCCCCACCAGATCCACCTGGGAGAGCTGCACGCCA
TTCTGCGGCGGCAGGAAGATTTTTACCCATTCCTGAAGGACAACCGGGAAAAGATCGAGAAGATCCTGAC
CTTCCGCATCCCCTACTACGTGGGCCCTCTGGCCAGGGGAAACAGCAGATTCGCCTGGATGACCAGAAAG
AGCGAGGAAACCATCACCCCCTGGAACTTCGAGGAAGTGGTGGACAAGGGCGCTTCCGCCCAGAGCTTCA
TCGAGCGGATGACCAACTTCGATAAGAACCTGCCCAACGAGAAGGTGCTGCCCAAGCACAGCCTGCTGTA
CGAGTACTTCACCGTGTATAACGAGCTGACCAAAGTGAAATACGTGACCGAGGGAATGAGAAAGCCCGCC
TTCCTGAGCGGCGAGCAGAAAAAGGCCATCGTGGACCTGCTGTTCAAGACCAACCGGAAAGTGACCGTGA
AGCAGCTGAAAGAGGACTACTTCAAGAAAATCGAGTGCTTCGACTCCGTGGAAATCTCCGGCGTGGAAGA
TCGGTTCAACGCCTCCCTGGGCACATACCACGATCTGCTGAAAATTATCAAGGACAAGGACTTCCTGGAC
AATGAGGAAAACGAGGACATTCTGGAAGATATCGTGCTGACCCTGACACTGTTTGAGGACAGAGAGATGA
TCGAGGAACGGCTGAAAACCTATGCCCACCTGTTCGACGACAAAGTGATGAAGCAGCTGAAGCGGCGGAG
ATACACCGGCTGGGGCAGGCTGAGCCGGAAGCTGATCAACGGCATCCGGGACAAGCAGTCCGGCAAGACA
ATCCTGGATTTCCTGAAGTCCGACGGCTTCGCCAACAGAAACTTCATGCAGCTGATCCACGACGACAGCC
TGACCTTTAAAGAGGACATCCAGAAAGCCCAGGTGTCCGGCCAGGGCGATAGCCTGCACGAGCACATTGC
CAATCTGGCCGGCAGCCCCGCCATTAAGAAGGGCATCCTGCAGACAGTGAAGGTGGTGGACGAGCTCGTG
AAAGTGATGGGCCGGCACAAGCCCGAGAACATCGTGATCGAAATGGCCAGAGAGAACCAGACCACCCAGA
AGGGACAGAAGAACAGCCGCGAGAGAATGAAGCGGATCGAAGAGGGCATCAAAGAGCTGGGCAGCCAGAT
CCTGAAAGAACACCCCGTGGAAAACACCCAGCTGCAGAACGAGAAGCTGTACCTGTACTACCTGCAGAAT
GGGCGGGATATGTACGTGGACCAGGAACTGGACATCAACCGGCTGTCCGACTACGATGTGGACCATATCG
TGCCTCAGAGCTTTCTGAAGGACGACTCCATCGACAACAAGGTGCTGACCAGAAGCGACAAGAACCGGGG
CAAGAGCGACAACGTGCCCTCCGAAGAGGTCGTGAAGAAGATGAAGAACTACTGGCGGCAGCTGCTGAAC
GCCAAGCTGATTACCCAGAGAAAGTTCGACAATCTGACCAAGGCCGAGAGAGGCGGCCTGAGCGAACTGG
ATAAGGCCGGCTTCATCAAGAGACAGCTGGTGGAAACCCGGCAGATCACAAAGCACGTGGCACAGATCCT
GGACTCCCGGATGAACACTAAGTACGACGAGAATGACAAGCTGATCCGGGAAGTGAAAGTGATCACCCTG
AAGTCCAAGCTGGTGTCCGATTTCCGGAAGGATTTCCAGTTTTACAAAGTGCGCGAGATCAACAACTACC
ACCACGCCCACGACGCCTACCTGAACGCCGTCGTGGGAACCGCCCTGATCAAAAAGTACCCTAAGCTGGA
AAGCGAGTTCGTGTACGGCGACTACAAGGTGTACGACGTGCGGAAGATGATCGCCAAGAGCGAGCAGGAA
ATCGGCAAGGCTACCGCCAAGTACTTCTTCTACAGCAACATCATGAACTTTTTCAAGACCGAGATTACCC
TGGCCAACGGCGAGATCCGGAAGCGGCCTCTGATCGAGACAAACGGCGAAACCGGGGAGATCGTGTGGGA
TAAGGGCCGGGATTTTGCCACCGTGCGGAAAGTGCTGAGCATGCCCCAAGTGAATATCGTGAAAAAGACC
GAGGTGCAGACAGGCGGCTTCAGCAAAGAGTCTATCCTGCCCAAGAGGAACAGCGATAAGCTGATCGCCA
GAAAGAAGGACTGGGACCCTAAGAAGTACGGCGGCTTCGACAGCCCCACCGTGGCCTATTCTGTGCTGGT
GGTGGCCAAAGTGGAAAAGGGCAAGTCCAAGAAACTGAAGAGTGTGAAAGAGCTGCTGGGGATCACCATC
ATGGAAAGAAGCAGCTTCGAGAAGAATCCCATCGACTTTCTGGAAGCCAAGGGCTACAAAGAAGTGAAAA
AGGACCTGATCATCAAGCTGCCTAAGTACTCCCTGTTCGAGCTGGAAAACGGCCGGAAGAGAATGCTGGC
CTCTGCCGGCGAACTGCAGAAGGGAAACGAACTGGCCCTGCCCTCCAAATATGTGAACTTCCTGTACCTG
GCCAGCCACTATGAGAAGCTGAAGGGCTCCCCCGAGGATAATGAGCAGAAACAGCTGTTTGTGGAACAGC
ACAAGCACTACCTGGACGAGATCATCGAGCAGATCAGCGAGTTCTCCAAGAGAGTGATCCTGGCCGACGC
TAATCTGGACAAAGTGCTGTCCGCCTACAACAAGCACCGGGATAAGCCCATCAGAGAGCAGGCCGAGAAT
ATCATCCACCTGTTTACCCTGACCAATCTGGGAGCCCCTGCCGCCTTCAAGTACTTTGACACCACCATCG
ACCGGAAGAGGTACACCAGCACCAAAGAGGTGCTGGACGCCACCCTGATCCACCAGAGCATCACCGGCCT
GTACGAGACACGGATCGACCTGTCTCAGCTGGGAGGCGACAAAAGGCCGGCGGCCACGAAAAAGGCCGGC
CAGGCAAAAAAGAAAAAGTAAGAATTCCTAGAGCTCGCTGATCAGCCTCGACTGTGCCTTCTAGTTGCCA
GCCATCTGTTGTTTGCCCCTCCCCCGTGCCTTCCTTGACCCTGGAAGGTGCCACTCCCACTGTCCTTTCC
TAATAAAATGAGGAAATTGCATCGCATTGTCTGAGTAGGTGTCATTCTATTCTGGGGGGTGGGGTGGGGC
AGGACAGCAAGGGGGAGGATTGGGAAGAGAATAGCAGGCATGCTGGGGAGCGGCCGCAGGAACCCCTAGT
GATGGAGTTGGCCACTCCCTCTCTGCGCGCTCGCTCGCTCACTGAGGCCGGGCGACCAAAGGTCGCCCGA
CGCCCGGGCTTTGCCCGGGCGGCCTCAGTGAGCGAGCGAGCGCGCAGCTGCCTGCAGGGGCGCCTGATGC
GGTATTTTCTCCTTACGCATCTGTGCGGTATTTCACACCGCATA
[95 nt withheld, positions 4945-5039]
T
[46 nt withheld, positions 5041-5086]
C
[141 nt withheld, positions 5088-5228]
CCTTTGACGTTGGAGTCCACGTTCTTT
[37 nt withheld, positions 5256-5292]
ACTCTATCTCGGGCTATTCTTTTGATTTATAAGGGATTTTGCCGATTTCGGTCTATTGGTTAAAAAATGA
GCTGATTTAACAAAAATTTAACGCGAATTTTAACAAAATATTAACGTTTACAATTTTATGGTGCACTCTC
AGTACAATCTGCTCTGATGCCGCATAGTTAAGCCAGCCCCGACACCCGCCAACACCCGCTGACGCGCCCT
GACGGGCTTGTCTGCTCCCGGCATCCGCTTACAGACAAGCTGTGACCGTCTCCGGGAGCTGCATGTGTCA
GAGGTTTTCACCGTCATCACCGAAACGCGCGAGACGAAAGGGCCTCGTGATACGCCTATTTTTATAGGTT
AATGTCATGATAATAATGGTTTCTTAGACGTCAGGTGGCACTTTTCGGGGAAATGTGCGCGGAACCCCTA
TTTGTTTATTTTTCTAAATACATTCAAATATGTATCCGCTCATGAGACAATAACCCTGATAAATGCTTCA
ATAATATTGAAAAAGGAAGAGTATGAGTATTCAACATTTCCGTGTCGCCCTTATTCCCTTTTTTGCGGCA
TTTTGCCTTCCTGTTTTTGCTCACCCAGAAACGCTGGTGAAAGTAAAAGATGCTGAAGATCAGTTGGGTG
CACGAGTGGGTTACATCGAACTGGATCTCAACAGCGGTAAGATCCTTGAGAGTTTTCGCCCCGAAGAACG
TTTTCCAATGATGAGCACTTTTAAAGTTCTGCTATGTGGCGCGGTATTATCCCGTATTGACGCCGGGCAA
GAGCAACTCGGTCGCCGCATACACTATTCTCAGAATGACTTGGTTGAGTACTCACCAGTCACAGAAAAGC
ATCTTACGGATGGCATGACAGTAAGAGAATTATGCAGTGCTGCCATAACCATGAGTGATAACACTGCGGC
CAACTTACTTCTGACAACGATCGGAGGACCGAAGGAGCTAACCGCTTTTTTGCACAACATGGGGGATCAT
GTAACTCGCCTTGATCGTTGGGAACCGGAGCTGAATGAAGCCATACCAAACGACGAGCGTGACACCACGA
TGCCTGTAGCAATGGCAACAACGTTGCGCAAACTATTAACTGGCGAACTACTTACTCTAGCTTCCCGGCA
ACAATTAATAGACTGGATGGAGGCGGATAAAGTTGCAGGACCACTTCTGCGCTCGGCCCTTCCGGCTGGC
TGGTTTATTGCTGATAAATCTGGAGCCGGTGAGCGTGGAAGCCGCGGTATCATTGCAGCACTGGGGCCAG
ATGGTAAGCCCTCCCGTATCGTAGTTATCTACACGACGGGGAGTCAGGCAACTATGGATGAACGAAATAG
ACAGATCGCTGAGATAGGTGCCTCACTGATTAAGCATTGGTAACTGTCAGACCAAGTTTACTCATATATA
CTTTAGATTGATTTAAAACTTCATTTTTAATTTAAAAGGATCTAGGTGAAGATCCTTTTTGATAATCTCA
TGACCAAAATCCCTTAACGTGAGTTTTCGTTCCACTGAGCGTCAGACCCCGTAGAAAAGATCAAAGGATC
TTCTTGAGATCCTTTTTTTCTGCGCGTAATCTGCTGCTTGCAAACAAAAAAACCACCGCTACCAGCGGTG
GTTTGTTTGCCGGATCAAGAGCTACCAACTCTTTTTCCGAAGGTAACTGGCTTCAGCAGAGCGCAGATAC
CAAATACTGTTCTTCTAGTGTAGCCGTAGTTAGGCCACCACTTCAAGAACTCTGTAGCACCGCCTACATA
CCTCGCTCTGCTAATCCTGTTACCAGTGGCTGCTGCCAGTGGCGATAAGTCGTGTCTTACCGGGTTGGAC
TCAAGACGATAGTTACCGGATAAGGCGCAGCGGTCGGGCTGAACGGGGGGTTCGTGCACACAGCCCAGCT
TGGAGCGAACGACCTACACCGAACTGAGATACCTACAGCGTGAGCTATGAGAAAGCGCCACGCTTCCCGA
AGGGAGAAAGGCGGACAGGTATCCGGTAAGCGGCAGGGTCGGAACAGGAGAGCGCACGAGGGAGCTTCCA
GGGGGAAACGCCTGGTATCTTTATAGTCCTGTCGGGTTTCGCCACCTCTGACTTGAGCGTCGATTTTTGT
GATGCTCGTCAGGGGGGCGGAGCCTATGGAAAAACGCCAGCAACGCGGCCTTTTTACGGTTCCTGGCCTT
TTGCTGGCCTTTTGCTCACATGTGAGGGCCTATTTCCCATGATTCCTTCATATTTGCATATACGATACAA
GGCTGTTAGAGAGATAATTGGAATTAATTTGACTGTAAACACAAAGATATTAGTACAAAATACGTGACGT
AGAAAGTAATAATTTCTTGGGTAGTTTGCAGTTTTAAAATTATGTTTTAAAATGGACTATCATATGCTTA
CCGTAACTTGAAAGTATTTCGATTTCTTGGCTTTATATATCTTGTGGAAAGGACGAAACACCGATTATCC
GAATTCTTAGCAGTTTTAGAGCTAGAAATAGCAAGTTAAAATAAGGCTAGTCCGTTATCAACTTGAAAAA
GTGGCACCGAGTCGGTGCTTTTTTGTTTTAGAGCTAGAAATAGCAAGTTAAAATAAGGCTAGTCCGTTTT
TAGCGCGTGCGCCAATTCTGCAGACAAATGGCTCTAGAGGTACCCGTTACATAACTTACGGTAAATGGCC
CGCCTGGCTGACCGCCCAACGACCCCCGCCCATTGACGTCAATAGTAACGCCAATAGGGACTTTCCATTG
ACGTCAATGGGTGGAGTATTTACGGTAAACTGCCCACTTGGCAGTACATCAAGTGTATCATATGCCAAGT
ACGCCCCCTATTGACGTCAATGACGGTAAATGGCCCGCCTGGCATTGTGCCCAGTACATGACCTTATGGG
ACTTTCCTACTTGGCAGTACATCTACGTATTAGTCATCGCTATTACCATGGTCGAGGTGAGCCCCACGTT
CTGCTTCACTCTCCCCATCTCCCCCCCCTCCCCACCCCCAATTTTGTATTTATTTATTTTTTAATTATTT
TGTGCAGCGATGGGGGCGGGGGGGGGGGGGGGCGCGCGCCAGGCGGGGCGGGGCGGGGC
